>Addgene plasmid #39514 | pSG5-H-Ras_V12-E38 | addgene partial sequence | sequence record 51076 | pCAG-f 5'-GCAACGTGCTGGTTATTGTG-3'
GTATCGACTCACTATAGGGCGAATTCCCGATCTATGACCGAATACAAGCTTGTTGTTGTTGGCGCCGTCG
GTGTGGGCAAGAGTGCGCTGACCATCCAGCTGATCCAGAACCATTTTGTGGACGAATACGACCCCACTAT
CGAGGAATCCTACCGGAAGCAGGTGGTCATTGATGGGGAGACGTGCCTGTTGGACATCCTGGATACCGCC
GGCCAGGAGGAGTACAGCGCCATGCGGGACCAGTACATGCGCACCGGGGAGGGCTTCCTGTGTGTGTTTG
CCATCAACAACACCAAGTCTTTTGAGGACATCCACCAGTACAGGGAGCAGATCAAACGGGTGAAGGACTC
GGATGACGTGCCCATGGTGCTGGTGGGGAACAAGTGTGACCTGGCTGCACGCACTGTGGAATCTCGGCAG
GCTCAGGACCTCGCCCGAAGCTACGGCATCCCCTACATCGAGACCTCGGCCAAGACCCGGCAGGGAGTGG
AGGATGCCTTCTACACGTTGGTGCGTGAGATCCGGCAGCACAAGCTGCGGAAGCTGAACCCTCCTGATGA
GAGTGGCCCCGGCTGCATGAGCTGCAAGTGTGTGCTCTCCTGACGCAGCACAAGCTCAGGACATGGAGGT
GCCGGATGCAGGAAGGAGGTGCAGACGGAAGGAGGAGGAAGGAAGGACGGAAGCAAGGAAGGAAGGAAGG
GCTGCTGGAGCCCAGTCACCCCGGGACCGTGGGCCGAGGTGACTGCAGACCCTCCCAGGGAGGCTGTGCA
CAGACTGTCTTGAACATCCCAAATGCCACCGGAACCCCAGCCCTTAGCTCCCCTCCCAGGCCTCTGTGGG
CCCTTGTCGGGCACAGATGGGATCACAGTAAATTATTGGA
