[The description below was written by a language model from this plasmid's Addgene catalogue record.]
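Description:
pSG5-H-Ras_V12-E38 is a eukaryotic expression plasmid built on the Stratagene pSG5 backbone and carrying a mutant human HRAS coding sequence. It is propagated in E. coli as a high-copy plasmid under ampicillin selection. The record lists no mammalian selection marker and includes no feature table, so the promoter and other regulatory elements are not explicitly stated. pSG5 is generally known as a transient expression vector that drives inserts from the SV40 early promoter, with a beta-globin intron and an SV40 polyadenylation signal, plus a T7 promoter for in vitro transcription. The insert was cloned as an EcoRI fragment with the site retained at both ends. Because this cloning is non-directional, orientation cannot be inferred from the cloning sites alone. No epitope tag or reporter is recorded.

The insert combines two substitutions. G12V is the classic oncogenic mutation that impairs GTP hydrolysis and locks Ras in its active, GTP-bound state. D38E lies in the effector-binding loop, where single changes alter which downstream partners activated Ras can engage. Such V12 effector-loop double mutants are used to separate Ras signalling branches. The E38 variant is generally described as retaining interaction with Raf while losing coupling to other effectors such as PI 3-kinase, although the record itself does not state this selectivity. In line with the associated publication on phosphoinositide 3-OH kinase in Ras-driven transformation and actin cytoskeleton control, the construct is suited to transfection into mammalian cells to test the contribution of individual effector pathways to Ras phenotypes.
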