Addgene plasmid #39514: pSG5-H-Ras_V12-E38
Depositing lab: Julian Downward. Depositing organization: Cancer Research UK. Publication: Role of phosphoinositide 3-OH kinase in cell transformation and control of the actin cytoskeleton by Ras. Rodriguez-Viciana P, Warne PH, Khwaja A, Marte BM, Pappin D, Das P, Waterfield MD, Ridley A, Downward J. Cell. 1997 May 2;89(3):457-67. 10.1016/S0092-8674(00)80226-3 PubMed 9150145.
Backbone
  Vector backbone: pSG5
  Backbone manufacturer: Stratagene
  Vector type: Eukaryotic
Growth in bacteria
  Bacterial resistance: Ampicillin, 100 μg/mL
  Growth temperature: 37°C
  Growth strain: DH5alpha
  Copy number: High Copy
Gene/Insert
  Gene/Insert name: HRAS V12 E38
  Species: H. sapiens (human)
  Mutation: G12V and D38E
  Entrez Gene: HRAS (a.k.a. C-BAS/HAS, C-H-RAS, C-HA-RAS1, CTLO, H-RASIDX, HAMSV, HRAS1, RASH1, p21ras)
  Cloning method: Restriction Enzyme; 5′ cloning site EcoRI (not destroyed); 3′ cloning site EcoRI (not destroyed)
  Sequencing primers: 5′ CAG-F
Terms and licenses: Academic/Nonprofit Terms; Industry Terms: Not Available to Industry
How to cite: pSG5-H-Ras_V12-E38 was a gift from Julian Downward (Addgene plasmid # 39514 ; http://n2t.net/addgene:39514 ; RRID:Addgene_39514)
